>Addgene plasmid #110917 | BSP188 | depositor full sequence | sequence record 208485 | BSP188 sequence 9238 bps
TGAGCCAATTTATCCAAGTCCTTGTAAAAAGTATTCGAAAATTGTTAACGGATAAAATGTTTATTATAAT
ATCAAAAACAATTTGTCAGTTGACCACTTTTTGATATATTTGACAGAAACCGGGATGAATTGGCTCAAAG
TTAGGGCGCCCTTCTATTACAGGGTTTCTGATAACAAACCGGTTATTAACTCCCAACAAGGGATGATTTC
AATTCATCATGCTCAAATTGACCCAAATTAAGTTACATGACAAATTCATCGCCCTTTTCAACTCTTCTTG
GCTCATCATCTGTTATTCTGTTCCTATTCTGTCTGCACCCTATACCCCTTTGCATACTCTCTCGTCATTC
CTTTCTTGGATAGTGTCTTCTTCTCCCCAGCTCTGCTACTTCTATGACTTGCGCCCGCTGCTTTTCCGCT
CGTTCCTCTCCTCTCTGACGTCTTCTTCTGCTTCTTTTCTCCTTCCTTTTTCCCTTCTCAATCTTCCTCT
TTTTCCCATTTCTGTCAATCATTCGAAGAAGAAGAAGAAGAAGACCCTCATTCATTTCATTTTTTTTTCT
GTCGGTGTGTGCTGCTCGGTTAAGAGTGAGCTCTCTATTCCACGTCTTCTTCTTTTTCTTCTTCGATTCG
AATCAATCACTCCACCAAAACGCATTCGTTTTTGGGATTCACCCCGCGGTTCGCAATAGGTTTCTTTTTC
AAATTATTAGCGTTATAAATAGAAAAATGGTGGAGTTTCAATAAAAATGATAATTTACAAAGTGTATTTT
GATTACATGTACTCAAAAAGGTTGAAATTTTTCATACCAGTTTTCCGGAAATCCATCTGATATCATTATC
GTATTTTTCTTTTTAAAAATGTTTTCAAAAAAAAACAAAATATAGCTGGTTATTTGGCACCCTCTAATTA
CCATTTTCCTGTCACACCACACTCTTTTCCTTCTTCCACTTCTTTCCGTTTTCAGCCGCTTCCAACCAAA
CCGATATGAAAGCCGAGCAACAACGATCGATTCCACCCGGCTCGGCGACCTTCCCGTCGCAGGTGAGACT
CAGAAAACTAGAGAAACCGCTCAACTAACTCTTGATATCCGATTTCATTCTTTTCTCTTTTCTTTTTGTT
GAACTTTTCCATATTTCCAGATGCCACGGCCACCACCAAGCACCGAACAAGGAATCACAACGGAATCGGA
GCTTGCGAAGAAAGCTCAAATCACTCCGAACGACGTTTTAGCACTTCCGGGAATCACTCAAGGTATCTTG
CTCCCTTTGGATTTCAGTTTAAAACATAAATTTAGGATTCTTATGCTCCCCATCTGCGAACATCTATAAC
ATCGAGTTCACCAAGTTCCAAATCCGTGATCTGGACACTGAGCAAGTGCTTTTCGAGATCGCCAAACCGG
AGAACGATCAGGAGAATGATGAGTCGCCACAGGAGTCGGCAAGATACGTGCGTTATAGATTTGCTCCAAA
CTTTTTGAAACTCAAAACGGTCGGAGCAACTGTGGAGTTCAAAGTAGGAGACATCCCAATCCATCATTTC
CGAATGATCGAACGTCACTTCTTCAAAGATCGCCTTCTGAAGTGTTTTGACTTTGAATTTGGATTCTGTA
TTCCGAACTCACGAAACAACTGTGAACATATCTATGAGTTCCCTCAACTCTCTCAACAACTCAGTGAGTC
ATTATTCTAAAAAGTACAATTCAAAAGACTAATCTCTTTTTCAGTGGACGACATGATCAACAATCCAAAC
GAGACTCGTTCTGACAGCTTCTATTTCGTCGATAACAAACTCGTCATGCACAACAAAGCCGACTACTCAT
ATGATGCATAAATATTTAATACAAAAATGTTCTGGATAATTATTCTGTCGAATAGAAAAAAAACTCCAAA
TGTGATTAAATTCCAATAATTCCTGTCTAGTTTGTTCCTTCCCCTTCCCCTTCTCATGTTCAATGCATTC
CTAAGCTTTTCAGTTCCCCCCTTGTTTCTATATTTTTTCGCTGTCCTGTCACACTCGCTAAAAACACTAA
TCACACGGAAATCTGTTTTCAATAAAAACTCCAACTTTAACTCATTTTCAATTTCAACTGCACGGGTGTA
AAACGACGGCCAGTCCGTAATACGACTCACTTAAGGCCTTGACTAGAGGGTACCAGAGCTCACCTAGGTA
TCTAGAACCGGTGACGTCACCATGGGAAGCTTCGTGGATCCAGATATCCTGCAGGAATTCCTCGAGACGT
ACGGTGCGCGCGATGCATTCGAAGATCTGGGCCGCTGTCATCAGACATCTCGCGCCCGTGCCTCTGACTT
CTAAGTCCAATTACTCTTCAACATCCCTACATGCTCTTTCTCCCTGTGCTCCCACCCCCTATTTTTGTTA
TTATCAAAAAACTTCTCTTAATTTCTTTGTTTTTTAGCTTCTTTTAAGTCACCTCTAACAATGAAATTGT
GTAGATTCAAAAATAGAATTAATTCGTAATAAAAAGTCGAAAAAAATTGTGCTCCCTCCCCCCATTAATA
ATAATTCTATCCCAAAATCTACACAATGTTCTGTGTACACTTCTTATGTTTTTTACTTCTGATAAATTTT
TTTGAAACATCATAGAAAAAACCGCACACAAAATACCTTATCATATGTTACGTTTCAGTTTATGACCGCA
ATTTTTATTTCTTCGCACGTCTGGGCCTCTCATGACGTCAAATCATGCTCATCGTGAAAAAGTTTTGGAG
TATTTTTGGAATTTTTCAATCAAGTGAAAGTTTATGAAATTAATTTTCCTGCTTTTGCTTTTTGGGGTTT
CCCCTATTGTTTGTCAAGATTTCGAGGACGGCGTTTTTCTTGCTAAAATCACAAGTATTGATGAGCACGA
TGCAAGAAAGATCGGAAGAAGGTTTGGGTTTGAGGCTCAGTGGAAGGTGAGTAGAAGTTGATAATTTGAA
AGTGGAGTAGTGTCTATGGGGTTTTTGCCTTAAATGACAGAATACATTCCCAATATACCAAACATAACTG
TTTCCCACTAGTGAGTCGTATTACGTAGCTTGGCGTAATCATGGTCATAGCTGTTTCCTGCCCGTGACCC
AGCTTTCTTGTACAAAGTGGTAAGTGCAAGTAAGATCAGTGTTTGTTTCGATATCAGTCTGTTTCGTAAC
GGTCTTCTGTATAACTACAAAAAAGAATAAAAAACCGTATCACAACTGAGAAAAAAGACAAAACTTATTG
AACAGTGTTCCTTTCAAAAAATTATTTTGTAAAAAATCGAGTTTTTCTCCAAAATAACGCACGCAATCAA
AAACAAGAAAACTAACGTGTTCTCCTGGGCGTGGAACTCCTTATCAAGATTACCATTATTGTCTGTCAGA
ATTGATATTTCAATTATTTCATATCTAGACAAACCCGGGTGTCTTGCATTTATTAGTACTGTGAGTTTAC
ATACAAACGAGGCTTACTCAGATAACATAGAGTCACCTCTAATTAGCAAAAACCCATTTCTAATTAGCTA
TTTCGACCAGTTCTAAAGTCACCGTAATTAGAAATGGTTTTTGTAGCTTTTCTAATTAGAAATGACCCCG
AGATAAGTGAAATATGGCATTTTCTGGGTTTTCTAGTAAGAAATGATCCCGCACGTAGTGATTCCGCGTT
ACAAGCCAAATTCAAATTAAAAAAGTATATTACACAATTCAAGTTACATTATTTTCAGGAAACAATGGCG
AAGAGCAAAGCAGAGATTCAAAAGGAGGAAAGAGACAACAGATATGAACGAAGACTTCTTGAAAAGAGAA
AGAGACATGAGGTGAGTAACCATGATAATAAATAATCAAGTAAGGGCTATAGATTTATAAATTCTGGAGT
TAACAGTTTCGAAAAAAAGTAGTTTTCATATGTGCGAAGGAATATCAAAAATAGGGGAATAGCCTAAACG
AGTGAGAAAATTAAATGTTTGTTATTTTTTCAAAAATGTCTGCAGGGCCGTTATCCTTTCAAATGCACTC
TATCAAACATAGATCATATCCATCATATCTTATCCAGAATTTATATCATATCCAAGATTGAGAGCGTTTC
AAGGAAAATCTCAAACAACCATACAATTTTGTAGATCGACAACAAGGCCTCCACTTCTTCATCGATGGCC
TCTGCAGCACCTGCACCACCAAGTTTGTATTTTTCATATTAATATAAAGTGAGCCACGCATAGTCGTTTT
TAGGATTTTTGCCAGATCGATGTCGCGCAAACAGACTGTTTTTTTTTCTTTGAAAGCCGTGCGTGACATG
GGCCACGGATTGTAACGCCGCGCTGGATGGATAAAAATTTATTCAGTTTTTTAGCCTTTACAAAATATGG
TTCGACTACTTTCTTTATTTTTACATTTTTATAGGTGCTCATTGAGCTGAGATATTTTGGGTATAATCGG
AAAATCGCTGATTTTGGTCATTTTTCTGCACTAAAGATTACACAAAAAGTTCAGTATTTAGATTCATTGT
TGAAAATTGGGGATGATCTACAGATACATATCGCCGTGTTCAAAAACACAACTTTATTATACATAGTTGA
TAATTCGATGGTATCAGCTCACTCAAAGTATAGCGACCAGCATTCACATACGATTGACGCATGATATTAC
TTTCTGCGCACTTAACTTCGCATCTGGGCAGATGATGTCGAGGCGAAAAAAAATATAAATCACGCTAACA
TTTGATTAAAATAGAACAACTACAATATAAAAAAACTATACAAATGACAAGTTCTTGAAAACAAGAATCT
TTTTATTGTCAGTACTGATTAGAAAAACTCATCGAGCATCAAATGAAACTGCAATTTATTCATATCAGGA
TTATCAATACCATATTTTTGAAAAAGCCGTTTCTGTAATGAAGGAGAAAACTCACCGAGGCAGTTCCATA
GGATGGCAAGATCCTGGTATCGGTCTGCGATTCCGACTCGTCCAACATCAATACAACCTATTAATTTCCC
CTCGTCAAAAATAAGGTTATCAAGTGAGAAATCACCATGAGTGACGACTGAATCCGGTGAGAATGGCAAA
AGCTTATGCATTTCTTTCCAGACTTGTTCAACAGGCCAGCCATTACGCTCGTCATCAAAATCACTCGCAT
CAACCAAACCGTTATTCATTCGTGATTGCGCCTGAGCGAGACGAAATACGCGATCGCTGTTAAAAGGACA
ATTACAAACAGGAATCGAATGCAACCGGCGCAGGAACACTGCCAGCGCATCAACAATATTTTCACCTGAA
TCAGGATATTCTTCTAATACCTGGAATGCTGTTTTCCCGGGGATCGCAGTGGTGAGTAACCATGCATCAT
CAGGAGTACGGATAAAATGCTTGATGGTCGGAAGAGGCATAAATTCCGTCAGCCAGTTTAGTCTGACCAT
CTCATCTGTAACATCATTGGCAACGCTACCTTTGCCATGTTTCAGAAACAACTCTGGCGCATCGGGCTTC
CCATACAATCGATAGATTGTCGCACCTGATTGCCCGACATTATCGCGAGCCCATTTATACCCATATAAAT
CAGCATCCATGTTGGAATTTAATCGCGGCCTCGAGCAAGACGTTTCCCGTTGAATATGGCTCATTTTATG
TTTCCTGTGTGAAATTGTTATCCGCTCACAATTCCACAGATTATACGAGCCGATGATTAATTGTCAACAG
CTCTTTATGTTCGGATGTGATGTGAGAACTGTATCCTAGCAAGATTTTAAAAGGAAGTATATGAAAGAAG
AACCTCAGTGGCAAATCCTAACCTTTTATATTTCTCTACAGGGGCGCGGCGTGGGGACAATTCAACGCGT
CTGTGAGGGGAGCGTTTCCCTGCTCGCAGGTCTGCAGCGAGGAGCCGTAATTTTTGCTTCGCGCCGTGCG
GCCATCAAAATGTATGGATGCAAATGATTATACATGGGGATGTATGGGCTAAATGTACGGGCGACAGTCA
CATCATGCCCCTGAGCTGCGCACGTCAAGACTGTCAAGGAGGGTATTCTGGGCCTCCATGTCGGGATCTT
CTTGAGATCCTTTTTTTCTGCGCGTAATCTGCTGCTTGCAAACAAAAAAACCACCGCTACCAGCGGTGGT
TTGTTTGCCGGATCAAGAGCTACCAACTCTTTTTCCGAAGGTAACTGGCTTCAGCAGAGCGCAGATACCA
AATACTGTCCTTCTAGTGTAGCCGTAGTTAGGCCACCACTTCAAGAACTCTGTAGCACCGCCTACATACC
TCGCTCTGCTAATCCTGTTACCAGTGGCTGCTGCCAGTGGCGATAAGTCGTGTCTTACCGGGTTGGACTC
AAGACGATAGTTACCGGATAAGGCGCAGCGGTCGGGCTGAACGGGGGGTTCGTGCACACAGCCCAGCTTG
GAGCGAACGACCTACACCGAACTGAGATACCTACAGCGTGAGCTATGAGAAAGCGCCACGCTTCCCGAAG
GGAGAAAGGCGGACAGGTATCCGGTAAGCGGCAGGGTCGGAACAGGAGAGCGCACGAGGGAGCTTCCAGG
GGGAAACGCCTGGTATCTTTATAGTCCTGTCGGGTTTCGCCACCTCTGACTTGAGCGTCGATTTTTGTGA
TGCTCGTCAGGGGGGCGGAGCCTATGGAAAAACGCCAGCAACGCGGCCTTTTTACGGTTCCTGGCCTTTT
GCTGGCCGAAAAGTGCCACCTGACGAAGCATCTGTGCTTCATTTTGTAGAACAAAAATGCAACGCGAGAG
CGCTAATTTTTCAAACAAAGAATCTGAGCTGCATTTTTACAGAACAGAAATGCAACGCGAAAGCGCTATT
TTACCAACGAAGAATCTGTGCTTCATTTTTGTAAAACAAAAATGCAACGCGAGAGCGCTAATTTTTCAAA
CAAAGAATCTGAGCTGCATTTTTACAGAACAGAAATGCAACGCGAGAGCGCTATTTTACCAACAAAGAAT
CTATACTTCTTTTTTGTTCTACAAAAATGCATCCCGAGAGCGCTATTTTTCTAACAAAGCATCTTAGATT
ACTTTTTTTCTCCTTTGTGCGCTCTATAATGCAGTCTCTTGATAACTTTTTGCACTGTAGGTCCGTTAAG
GTTAGAAGAAGGCTACTTTGGTGTCTATTTTCTCTTCCATAAAAAAAGCCTGACTCCACTTCCCGCGTTT
ACTGATTACTAGCGAAGCTGCGGGTGCATTTTTTCAAGATAAAGGCATCCCCGATTATATTCTATACCGA
TGTGGATTGCGCATACTTTGTGAACAGAAAGTGATAGCGTTGATGATTCTTCATTGGTCAGAAAATTATG
AACGGTTTCTTCTATTTTGTCTCTATATACTACGTATAGGAAATGTTTACATTTTCGTATTGTTTTCGAT
TCACTCTATGAATAGTTCTTACTACAATTTTTTTGTCTAAAGAGTAATACTAGAGATAAACATAAAAAAT
GTAGAGGTCGAGTTTAGATGCAAGTTCAAGGAGCGAAAGGTGGATGGGTAGGTTATATAGGGATATAGCA
CAGAGATATATAGCAAAGAGATACTTTTGAGCAATGTTTGTGGAAGCGGTATTCGCAATATTTTAGTAGC
TCGTTACAGTCCGGTGCGTTTTTGGTTTTTTGAAAGTGCGTCTTCAGAGCGCTTTTGGTTTTCAAAAGCG
CTCTGAAGTTCCTATACTTTCTAGCTAGAGAATAGGAACTTCGGAATAGGAACTTCAAAGCGTTTCCGAA
AACGAGCGCTTCCGAAAATGCAACGCGAGCTGCGCACATACAGCTCACTGTTCACGTCGCACCTATATCT
GCGTGTTGCCTGTATATATATATACATGAGAAGAACGGCATAGTGCGTGTTTATGCTTAAATGCGCGCCA
GGGATCCGCCAAGCTATCAACTTTGTATAGAAAAGTTGTGTCGGATTATGGGCTCTTCTTTTATCCTCTA
CTTTCTTTCTAGAAAATGCAAATGTTGAGTCAGAAATTGCTGAATGGAGTACAACTGCAATGGGTTTAGC
TTATGTTTCTGGAACAATTACTGGTGGAATTGTGATTGAAAAGTAAGGTTATATTTCATTTCAATAAATG
TTACCACAGTATAACAAAAACAAGTTACATTGTTCAGAGTATGTCTGAATGTATTATTATTATTGTATTT
GTGCATCAGTACTGTAGTTGTACTGAAGAAGGGTTTAAAATAATCTCAACGTTTTTAAGACGAGTTAGTG
AGAATACGGTCGCAGTTAGGATGTTTGGACATAGTTTTATTAGATAATCGTGAACTAACTCACTATAAAA
ACCCGCTAACTCATTGAATAAGATAGTTTTAAACGTTCAAAATTTGAAGACAAAATTGTATGAATAAGTT
TACAGAGTTGGTCGACGCAAGCTTCTCCTTCTCTTCACATTTCTCAATAATTTAGCTCTAATTGCATTCG
TATTCTTCGCAAAAATACGTATTCTGATTGACCCGATGAAATACGGATGCCTAGTTGCATTGATCATCTA
CGGTTATACTTATGGGTGAGGTTTTTCAAATATATTTTGATTTAATCGAATAATGAAATTTCAGAACTGG
AGTTGGTCCAATTTCGTGGTTTATATCCTCTGAACTGGTACCTCAAAAACATCGTAGTATTGCTCAATCT
GTGGCATATTCAATGAATACTGTAATGGTGGTTATCAGTACATTTACAGTATTACCTCTATATTCCGTTA
TTGGTAGTTATGCTTTCCTTATTCTATATTCAATTCCTTCATTTATAAGTATGCTTATATTATTTCGCTA
CTTACCGGAAACCAAAGGACGAGAGATTCATGATATTGTGAATGAACTTAAAAAAAAATGAAAACCTTTG
AAAACGTTCATACGGCCGAAATTTTACTTGATCGAGCCAATTGAACTTTTGTTAAGACTTACAGAAAAGT
GAGAGATTTTGTTACAAAAAAGTGAGAAAAAAGCGAAAATGAACAGGAAAAAGAAGAAAAATACACCCGA
AGTATCATATAAAAATTAAAAAGATTGTTTGACCTGGCGGAACTTTTTTGCAAAAACTCTGAATATCCAT
GGCACATGCTTCGTGCAAAACAGGATCCAAATGAATATCAACAAGAGATTCTTGAAGACGACGAGCCACT
TGCTCAGAGCATTGCTTATCTCGAATGAGACCCTTGTTAAAATCATTTTTCAAACATTATATGACATTGT
CGAAATGTCCTCCTGATTCCATGATGGTAGCAAACTCACTTCGTCAAGTTTGTACAAAAAAGCAGGCT
Features (pLannotate 1.2.2; 17 found; start..end, strand, type, name):
    858..875     -  misc_feature   P element 5' end (fragment): No description available
    986..1828    +  CDS            unc-119: UN119_CAEEL - Experimental evidence at protein level: Swiss-Prot protein existence level 1. Myristoyl-binding protein that acts as a cargo adapter: specifically binds the myristoyl moiety of a subset of N-terminally myristoylated proteins and is required for their localization. Plays a key role in ciliary membrane localization of proteins. Required for the establishment or function of the nervous system. From Caenorhabditis elegans.
   2097..2114    -  CDS            lacZα (fragment): LacZα fragment of β-galactosidase; lacZ fragment
   2764..2916    +  CDS            aex-5 (fragment): AEX5_CAEEL - Also known as kpc-3 From Caenorhabditis elegans.
   3077..3101    -  protein_bind   attB2: mutant version of attB; recombination site for the Gateway® BP reaction BP Clonase™
   4529..4549    -  protein_bind   attB3: mutant version of attB; core recombination site for the Gateway® BP reaction BP Clonase™
   4577..4773    -  terminator     TEF terminator: Ashbya gossypii TEF terminator
   4779..5594    -  CDS            KanR: aminoglycoside phosphotransferase; aph(3')-Ia; confers resistance to kanamycin in bacteria or G418 (Geneticin®) in eukaryotes
   5615..5631    -  protein_bind   lac operator: The lac repressor binds to the lac operator to inhibit transcription in E. coli. This inhibition can be relieved by adding lactose or isopropyl-β-D-thiogalactopyranoside (IPTG). lac repressor encoded by lacI
   5640..5667    -  promoter       trc promoter: strong E. coli promoter; hybrid between the trp and lac UV5 promoters
   5674..6012    -  promoter       TEF promoter: Ashbya gossypii TEF promoter
   6022..6610    +  rep_origin     ori: high-copy-number ColE1/pMB1/pBR322/pUC origin of replication
   6673..7835    -  rep_origin     2μ ori: yeast 2μ plasmid origin of replication
   7858..7878    +  protein_bind   attB4: mutant version of attB; core recombination site for the Gateway® BP reaction BP Clonase™
   8492..8508    -  CDS            M13 gene XI (fragment): pXI; XI; phage assembly
   8986..9201    -  CDS            GSLG1_CAEEL (fragment): Experimental evidence at protein level: Swiss-Prot protein existence level 1. From Caenorhabditis elegans.
   9215..9235    +  protein_bind   attB1: mutant version of attB; core recombination site for the Gateway® BP reaction BP Clonase™
