>Addgene plasmid #110917 | BSP188 | addgene full sequence | sequence record 213752 | Addgene NGS Result
TTGAGCCAATTTATCCAAGTCCTTGTAAAAAGTATTCGAAAATTGTTAACGGATAAAATGTTTATTATAA
TATCAAAAACAATTTGTCAGTTGACCACTTTTTGATATATTTGACAGAAACCGGGATGAATTGGCTCAAA
GTTAGGGCGCCCTTCTATTACAGGGTTTCTGATAACAAACCGGTTATTAACTCCCAACAAGGGATGATTT
CAATTCATCATGCTCAAATTGACCCAAATTAAGTTACATGACAAATTCATCGCCCTTTTCAACTCTTCTT
GGCTCATCATCTGTTATTCTGTTCCTATTCTGTCTGCACCCTATACCCCTTTGCATACTCTCTCGTCATT
CCTTTCTTGGATAGTGTCTTCTTCTCCCCAGCTCTGCTACTTCTATGACTTGCGCCCGCTGCTTTTCCGC
TCGTTCCTCTCCTCTCTGACGTCTTCTTCTGCTTCTTTTCTCCTTCCTTTTTCCCTTCTCAATCTTCCTC
TTTTTCCCATTTCTGTCAATCATTCGAAGAAGAAGAAGAAGAAGACCCTCATTCATTTCATTTTTTTTTC
TGTCGGTGTGTGCTGCTCGGTTAAGAGTGAGCTCTCTATTCCACGTCTTCTTCTTTTTCTTCTTCGATTC
GAATCAATCACTCCACCAAAACGCATTCGTTTTTGGGATTCACCCCGCGGTTCGCAATAGGTTTCTTTTT
CAAATTATTAGCGTTATAAATAGAAAAATGGTGGAGTTTCAATAAAAATGATAATTTACAAAGTGTATTT
TGATTACATGTACTCAAAAAGGTTGAAATTTTTCATACCAGTTTTCCGGAAATCCATCTGATATCATTAT
CGTATTTTTCTTTTTAAAAATGTTTTCAAAAAAAAACAAAATATAGCTGGTTATTTGGCACCCTCTAATT
ACCATTTTCCTGTCACACCACACTCTTTTCCTTCTTCCACTTCTTTCCGTTTTCAGCCGCTTCCAACCAA
ACCGATATGAAAGCCGAGCAACAACGATCGATTCCACCCGGCTCGGCGACCTTCCCGTCGCAGGTGAGAC
TCAGAAAACTAGAGAAACCGCTCAACTAACTCTTGATATCCGATTTCATTCTTTTCTCTTTTCTTTTTGT
TGAACTTTTCCATATTTCCAGATGCCACGGCCACCACCAAGCACCGAACAAGGAATCACAACGGAATCGG
AGCTTGCGAAGAAAGCTCAAATCACTCCGAACGACGTTTTAGCACTTCCGGGAATCACTCAAGGTATCTT
GCTCCCTTTGGATTTCAGTTTAAAACATAAATTTAGGATTCTTATGCTCCCCATCTGCGAACATCTATAA
CATCGAGTTCACCAAGTTCCAAATCCGTGATCTGGACACTGAGCAAGTGCTTTTCGAGATCGCCAAACCG
GAGAACGATCAGGAGAATGATGAGTCGCCACAGGAGTCGGCAAGATACGTGCGTTATAGATTTGCTCCAA
ACTTTTTGAAACTCAAAACGGTCGGAGCAACTGTGGAGTTCAAAGTAGGAGACATCCCAATCCATCATTT
CCGAATGATCGAACGTCACTTCTTCAAAGATCGCCTTCTGAAGTGTTTTGACTTTGAATTTGGATTCTGT
ATTCCGAACTCACGAAACAACTGTGAACATATCTATGAGTTCCCTCAACTCTCTCAACAACTCAGTGAGT
CATTATTCTAAAAAGTACAATTCAAAAGACTAATCTCTTTTTCAGTGGACGACATGATCAACAATCCAAA
CGAGACTCGTTCTGACAGCTTCTATTTCGTCGATAACAAACTCGTCATGCACAACAAAGCCGACTACTCA
TATGATGCATAAATATTTAATACAAAAATGTTCTGGATAATTATTCTGTCGAATAGAAAAAAAACTCCAA
ATGTGATTAAATTCCAATAATTCCTGTCTAGTTTGTTCCTTCCCCTTCCCCTTCTCATGTTCAATGCATT
CCTAAGCTTTTCAGTTCCCCCCTTGTTTCTATATTTTTTCGCTGTCCTGTCACACTCGCTAAAAACACTA
ATCACACGGAAATCTGTTTTCAATAAAAACTCCAACTTTAACTCATTTTCAATTTCAACTGCACGGGTGT
AAAACGACGGCCAGTCCGTAATACGACTCACTTAAGGCCTTGACTAGAGGGTACCAGAGCTCACCTAGGT
ATCTAGAACCGGTGACGTCACCATGGGAAGCTTCGTGGATCCAGATATCCTGCAGGAATTCCTCGAGACG
TACGGTGCGCGCGATGCATTCGAAGATCTGGCCGCTGTCATCAGACATCTCGCGCCCGTGCCTCTGACTT
CTAAGTCCAATTACTCTTCAACATCCCTACATGCTCTTTCTCCCTGTGCTCCCACCCCCTATTTTTGTTA
TTATCAAAAAACTTCTCTTAATTTCTTTGTTTTTTAGCTTCTTTTAAGTCACCTCTAACAATGAAATTGT
GTAGATTCAAAAATAGAATTAATTCGTAATAAAAAGTCGAAAAAAATTGTGCTCCCTCCCCCCATTAATA
ATAATTCTATCCCAAAATCTACACAATGTTCTGTGTACACTTCTTATGTTTTTTACTTCTGATAAATTTT
TTTGAAACATCATAGAAAAAACCGCACACAAAATACCTTATCATATGTTACGTTTCAGTTTATGACCGCA
ATTTTTATTTCTTCGCACGTCTGGGCCTCTCATGACGTCAAATCATGCTCATCGTGAAAAAGTTTTGGAG
TATTTTTGGAATTTTTCAATCAAGTGAAAGTTTATGAAATTAATTTTCCTGCTTTTGCTTTTTGGGGTTT
CCCCTATTGTTTGTCAAGATTTCGAGGACGGCGTTTTTCTTGCTAAAATCACAAGTATTGATGAGCACGA
TGCAAGAAAGATCGGAAGAAGGTTTGGGTTTGAGGCTCAGTGGAAGGTGAGTAGAAGTTGATAATTTGAA
AGTGGAGTAGTGTCTATGGGGTTTTTGCCTTAAATGACAGAATACATTCCCAATATACCAAACATAACTG
TTTGCCCACTAGTGAGTCGTATTACGTAGCTTGGCGTAATCATGGTCATAGCTGTTTCCTGCCCGTGACC
CAGCTTTCTTGTACAAAGTGGTAAGTGCAAGTAAGATCAGTGTTTGTTTCGATATCAGTCTGTTTCGTAA
CGGTCTTCTGTATAACTACAAAAAAGAATAAAAAACCGTATCACAACTGAGAAAAAAGACAAAACTTATT
GAACAGTGTTCCTTTCAAAAAATTATTTTGTAAAAAATCGAGTTTTTCTCCAAAATAACGCACGCAATCA
AAAACAAGAAAACTAACGTGTTCTCCTGGGCGTGGAACTCCTTATCAAGATTACCATTATTGTCTGTCAG
AATTGATATTTCAATTATTTCATATCTAGACAAACCCGGGTGTCTTGCATTTATTAGTACTGTGAGTTTA
CATACAAACGAGGCTTACTCAGATAACATAGAGTCACCTCTAATTAGCAAAAACCCATTTCTAATTAGCT
ATTTCGACCAGTTCTAAAGTCACCGTAATTAGAAATGGTTTTTGTAGCTTTTCTAATTAGAAATGACCCC
GAGATAAGTGAAATATGGCATTTTCTGGGTTTTCTAGTAAGAAATGATCCCGCACGTAGTGATTCCGCGT
TACAAGCCAAATTCAAATTAAAAAAGTATATTACACAATTCAAGTTACATTATTTTCAGGAAACAATGGC
GAAGAGCAAAGCAGAGATTCAAAAGGAGGAAAGAGACAACAGATATGAACGAAGACTTCTTGAAAAGAGA
AAGAGACATGAGGTGAGTAACCATGATAATAAATAATCAAGTAAGGGCTATAGATTTATAAATTCTGGAG
TTAACAGTTTCGAAAAAAAGTAGTTTTCATATGTGCGAAGGAATATCAAAAATAGGGGAATAGCCTAAAC
GAGTGAGAAAATTAAATGTTTGTTATTTTTTCAAAAATGTCTGCAGGGCCGTTATCCTTTCAAATGCACT
CTATCAAACATAGATCATATCCATCATATCTTATCCAGAATTTATATCATATCCAAGATTGAGAGCGTTT
CAAGGAAAATCTCAAACAACCATACAATTTTGTAGATCGACAACAAGGCCTCCACTTCTTCATCGATGGC
CTCTGCAGCACCTGCACCACCAAGTTTGTATTTTTCATATTAATATAAAGTGAGCCACGCATAGTCGTTT
TTAGGATTTTTGCCAGATCGATGTCGCGCAAACAGACTGTTTTTTTTTCTTTGAAAGCCGTGCGTGACAT
GGGCCACGGATTGTAACGCCGCGCTGGATGGATAAAAATTTATTCAGTTTTTTAGCCTTTACAAAATATG
GTTCGACTACTTTCTTTATTTTTACATTTTTATAGGTGCTCATTGAGCTGAGATATTTTGGGTATAATCG
GAAAATCGCTGATTTTGGTCATTTTTCTGCACTAAAGATTACACAAAAAGTTCAGTATTTAGATTCATTG
TTGAAAATTGGGGATGATCTACAGATACATATCGCCGTGTTCAAAAACACAACTTTATTATACATAGTTG
ATAATTCGATGGTATCAGCTCACTCAAAGTATAGCGACCAGCATTCACATACGATTGACGCATGATATTA
CTTTCTGCGCACTTAACTTCGCATCTGGGCAGATGATGTCGAGGCGAAAAAAAATATAAATCACGCTAAC
ATTTGATTAAAATAGAACAACTACAATATAAAAAAACTATACAAATGACAAGTTCTTGAAAACAAGAATC
TTTTTATTGTCAGTACTGATTAGAAAAACTCATCGAGCATCAAATGAAACTGCAATTTATTCATATCAGG
ATTATCAATACCATATTTTTGAAAAAGCCGTTTCTGTAATGAAGGAGAAAACTCACCGAGGCAGTTCCAT
AGGATGGCAAGATCCTGGTATCGGTCTGCGATTCCGACTCGTCCAACATCAATACAACCTATTAATTTCC
CCTCGTCAAAAATAAGGTTATCAAGTGAGAAATCACCATGAGTGACGACTGAATCCGGTGAGAATGGCAA
AAGCTTATGCATTTCTTTCCAGACTTGTTCAACAGGCCAGCCATTACGCTCGTCATCAAAATCACTCGCA
TCAACCAAACCGTTATTCATTCGTGATTGCGCCTGAGCGAGACGAAATACGCGATCGCTGTTAAAAGGAC
AATTACAAACAGGAATCGAATGCAACCGGCGCAGGAACACTGCCAGCGCATCAACAATATTTTCACCTGA
ATCAGGATATTCTTCTAATACCTGGAATGCTGTTTTCCCGGGGATCGCAGTGGTGAGTAACCATGCATCA
TCAGGAGTACGGATAAAATGCTTGATGGTCGGAAGAGGCATAAATTCCGTCAGCCAGTTTAGTCTGACCA
TCTCATCTGTAACATCATTGGCAACGCTACCTTTGCCATGTTTCAGAAACAACTCTGGCGCATCGGGCTT
CCCATACAATCGATAGATTGTCGCACCTGATTGCCCGACATTATCGCGAGCCCATTTATACCCATATAAA
TCAGCATCCATGTTGGAATTTAATCGCGGCCTCGAGCAAGACGTTTCCCGTTGAATATGGCTCATTTTAT
GTTTCCTGTGTGAAATTGTTATCCGCTCACAATTCCACAGATTATACGAGCCGATGATTAATTGTCAACA
GCTCTTTATGTTCGGATGTGATGTGAGAACTGTATCCTAGCAAGATTTTAAAAGGAAGTATATGAAAGAA
GAACCTCAGTGGCAAATCCTAACCTTTTATATTTCTCTACAGGGGCGCGGCGTGGGGACAATTCAACGCG
TCTGTGAGGGGAGCGTTTCCCTGCTCGCAGGTCTGCAGCGAGGAGCCGTAATTTTTGCTTCGCGCCGTGC
GGCCATCAAAATGTATGGATGCAAATGATTATACATGGGGATGTATGGGCTAAATGTACGGGCGACAGTC
ACATCATGCCCCTGAGCTGCGCACGTCAAGACTGTCAAGGAGGGTATTCTGGGCCTCCATGTCGGGATCT
TCTTGAGATCCTTTTTTTCTGCGCGTAATCTGCTGCTTGCAAACAAAAAAACCACCGCTACCAGCGGTGG
TTTGTTTGCCGGATCAAGAGCTACCAACTCTTTTTCCGAAGGTAACTGGCTTCAGCAGAGCGCAGATACC
AAATACTGTCCTTCTAGTGTAGCCGTAGTTAGGCCACCACTTCAAGAACTCTGTAGCACCGCCTACATAC
CTCGCTCTGCTAATCCTGTTACCAGTGGCTGCTGCCAGTGGCGATAAGTCGTGTCTTACCGGGTTGGACT
CAAGACGATAGTTACCGGATAAGGCGCAGCGGTCGGGCTGAACGGGGGGTTCGTGCACACAGCCCAGCTT
GGAGCGAACGACCTACACCGAACTGAGATACCTACAGCGTGAGCTATGAGAAAGCGCCACGCTTCCCGAA
GGGAGAAAGGCGGACAGGTATCCGGTAAGCGGCAGGGTCGGAACAGGAGAGCGCACGAGGGAGCTTCCAG
GGGGAAACGCCTGGTATCTTTATAGTCCTGTCGGGTTTCGCCACCTCTGACTTGAGCGTCGATTTTTGTG
ATGCTCGTCAGGGGGGCGGAGCCTATGGAAAAACGCCAGCAACGCGGCCTTTTTACGGTTCCTGGCCTTT
TGCTGGCCGAAAAGTGCCACCTGAACGAAGCATCTGTGCTTCATTTTGTAGAACAAAAATGCAACGCGAG
AGCGCTAATTTTTCAAACAAAGAATCTGAGCTGCATTTTTACAGAACAGAAATGCAACGCGAAAGCGCTA
TTTTACCAACGAAGAATCTGTGCTTCATTTTTGTAAAACAAAAATGCAACGCGAGAGCGCTAATTTTTCA
AACAAAGAATCTGAGCTGCATTTTTACAGAACAGAAATGCAACGCGAGAGCGCTATTTTACCAACAAAGA
ATCTATACTTCTTTTTTGTTCTACAAAAATGCATCCCGAGAGCGCTATTTTTCTAACAAAGCATCTTAGA
TTACTTTTTTTCTCCTTTGTGCGCTCTATAATGCAGTCTCTTGATAACTTTTTGCACTGTAGGTCCGTTA
AGGTTAGAAGAAGGCTACTTTGGTGTCTATTTTCTCTTCCATAAAAAAAGCCTGACTCCACTTCCCGCGT
TTACTGATTACTAGCGAAGCTGCGGGTGCATTTTTTCAAGATAAAGGCATCCCCGATTATATTCTATACC
GATGTGGATTGCGCATACTTTGTGAACAGAAAGTGATAGCGTTGATGATTCTTCATTGGTCAGAAAATTA
TGAACGGTTTCTTCTATTTTGTCTCTATATACTACGTATAGGAAATGTTTACATTTTCGTATTGTTTTCG
ATTCACTCTATGAATAGTTCTTACTACAATTTTTTTGTCTAAAGAGTAATACTAGAGATAAACATAAAAA
ATGTAGAGGTCGAGTTTAGATGCAAGTTCAAGGAGCGAAAGGTGGATGGGTAGGTTATATAGGGATATAG
CACAGAGATATATAGCAAAGAGATACTTTTGAGCAATGTTTGTGGAAGCGGTATTCGCAATATTTTAGTA
GCTCGTTACAGTCCGGTGCGTTTTTGGTTTTTTGAAAGTGCGTCTTCAGAGCGCTTTTGGTTTTCAAAAG
CGCTCTGAAGTTCCTATACTTTCTAGCTAGAGAATAGGAACTTCGGAATAGGAACTTCAAAGCGTTTCCG
AAAACGAGCGCTTCCGAAAATGCAACGCGAGCTGCGCACATACAGCTCACTGTTCACGTCGCACCTATAT
CTGCGTGTTGCCTGTATATATATATACATGAGAAGAACGGCATAGTGCGTGTTTATGCTTAAATGCGCGC
CAGGGATCCGCCAAGCTATCAACTTTGTATAGAAAAGTTGTGTCGGATTATGGGCTCTTCTTTTATCCTC
TACTTTCTTTCTAGAAAATGCAAATGTTGAGTCAGAAATTGCTGAATGGAGTACAACTGCAATGGGTTTA
GCTTATGTTTCTGGAACAATTACTGGTGGAATTGTGATTGAAAAGTAAGGTTATATTTCATTTCAATAAA
TGTTACCACAGTATAACAAAAACAAGTTACATTGTTCAGAGTATGTCTGAATGTATTATTATTATTGTAT
TTGTGCATCAGTACTGTAGTTGTACTGAAGAAGGGTTTAAAATAATCTCAACGTTTTTAAGACGAGTTAG
TGAGAATACGGTCGCAGTTAGGATGTTTGGACATAGTTTTATTAGATAATCGTGAACTAACTCACTATAA
AAACCCGCTAACTCATTGAATAAGATAGTTTTAAACGTTCAAAATTTGAAGACAAAATTGTATGAATAAG
TTTACAGAGTTGGTCGACGCAAGCTTCTCCTTCTCTTCACATTTCTCAATAATTTAGCTCTAATTGCATT
CGTATTCTTCGCAAAAATACGTATTCTGATTGACCCGATGAAATACGGATGCCTAGTTGCATTGATCATC
TACGGTTATACTTATGGGTGAGGTTTTTCAAATATATTTTGATTTAATCGAATAATGAAATTTCAGAACT
GGAGTTGGTCCAATTTCGTGGTTTATATCCTCTGAACTGGTACCTCAAAAACATCGTAGTATTGCTCAAT
CTGTGGCATATTCAATGAATACTGTAATGGTGGTTATCAGTACATTTACAGTATTACCTCTATATTCCGT
TATTGGTAGTTATGCTTTCCTTATTCTATATTCAATTCCTTCATTTATAAGTATGCTTATATTATTTCGC
TACTTACCGGAAACCAAAGGACGAGAGATTCATGATATTGTGAATGAACTTAAAAAAAAATGAAAACCTT
TGAAAACGTTCATACGGCCGAAATTTTACTTGATCGAGCCAATTGAACTTTTGTTAAGACTTACAGAAAA
GTGAGAGATTTTGTTACAAAAAAGTGAGAAAAAAGCGAAAATGAACAGGAAAAAGAAGAAAAATACACCC
GAAGTATCATATAAAAATTAAAAAGATTGTTTGACCTGGCGGAACTTTTTTGCAAAAACTCTGAATATCC
ATGGCACATGCTTCGTGCAAAACAGGATCCAAATGAATATCAACAAGAGATTCTTGAAGACGACGAGCCA
CTTGCTCAGAGCATTGCTTATCTCGAATGAGACCCTTGTTAAAATCATTTTTCAAACATTATATGACATT
GTCGAAATGTCCTCCTGATTCCATGATGGTAGCAAACTCACTTCGTCAAGTTTGTACAAAAAAGCAGGC
Features (pLannotate 1.2.2; 18 found; start..end, strand, type, name):
    859..876     -  misc_feature   P element 5' end (fragment): No description available
    987..1829    +  CDS            unc-119: UN119_CAEEL - Experimental evidence at protein level: Swiss-Prot protein existence level 1. Myristoyl-binding protein that acts as a cargo adapter: specifically binds the myristoyl moiety of a subset of N-terminally myristoylated proteins and is required for their localization. Plays a key role in ciliary membrane localization of proteins. Required for the establishment or function of the nervous system. From Caenorhabditis elegans.
   2098..2115    -  CDS            lacZα (fragment): LacZα fragment of β-galactosidase; lacZ fragment
   2764..2916    +  CDS            aex-5 (fragment): AEX5_CAEEL - Also known as kpc-3 From Caenorhabditis elegans.
   3078..3102    -  protein_bind   attB2: mutant version of attB; recombination site for the Gateway® BP reaction BP Clonase™
   4530..4550    -  protein_bind   attB3: mutant version of attB; core recombination site for the Gateway® BP reaction BP Clonase™
   4578..4774    -  terminator     TEF terminator: Ashbya gossypii TEF terminator
   4780..5595    -  CDS            KanR: aminoglycoside phosphotransferase; aph(3')-Ia; confers resistance to kanamycin in bacteria or G418 (Geneticin®) in eukaryotes
   5616..5632    -  protein_bind   lac operator: The lac repressor binds to the lac operator to inhibit transcription in E. coli. This inhibition can be relieved by adding lactose or isopropyl-β-D-thiogalactopyranoside (IPTG). lac repressor encoded by lacI
   5641..5668    -  promoter       trc promoter: strong E. coli promoter; hybrid between the trp and lac UV5 promoters
   5675..6013    -  promoter       TEF promoter: Ashbya gossypii TEF promoter
   6023..6611    +  rep_origin     ori: high-copy-number ColE1/pMB1/pBR322/pUC origin of replication
   6674..7656    -  rep_origin     2μ ori: yeast 2μ plasmid origin of replication
   7659..7688    -  protein_bind   FRT (mutant) (fragment): FRT site with a mutation in the core sequence (Azam et al., 1997) FLP recombinase from the Saccharomyces cerevisiae 2μ plasmid
   7860..7880    +  protein_bind   attB4: mutant version of attB; core recombination site for the Gateway® BP reaction BP Clonase™
   8494..8510    -  CDS            M13 gene XI (fragment): pXI; XI; phage assembly
   8988..9203    -  CDS            GSLG1_CAEEL (fragment): Experimental evidence at protein level: Swiss-Prot protein existence level 1. From Caenorhabditis elegans.
   9217..9237    +  protein_bind   attB1: mutant version of attB; core recombination site for the Gateway® BP reaction BP Clonase™
