[The description below was written by a language model from this plasmid's Addgene catalogue record and pLannotate feature annotations shown in this document.]
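Description:
BSP188 is a roughly 9.2 kb E. coli/yeast/C. elegans shuttle vector derived from the BSP179 backbone. It is designed for assembling worm transgenes by homologous recombination in yeast and then inserting them into the C. elegans genome at Universal MosSCI landing sites. It replicates in bacteria from a high-copy ColE1/pUC-type origin and in Saccharomyces from a 2μ origin. A single aminoglycoside phosphotransferase gene serves as the marker in both hosts. It sits behind tandem Ashbya gossypii TEF and bacterial trc promoters (with a lac operator) and ahead of a TEF terminator, so it gives kanamycin resistance in E. coli and G418 resistance in yeast.

The worm-facing part of the plasmid carries a full unc-119 coding sequence, the standard rescue marker for identifying transgenic animals in an unc-119 mutant background. Short fragments annotated as C. elegans genomic genes (aex-5 and a GSLG1 homologue) probably belong to the homology arms that direct Mos1-mediated single-copy insertion, although the record does not label them as such. Gateway-type attB1, attB2, attB3 and attB4 sites are scattered through the construct and appear to mark junctions between modules. The listed insert is the unc-54 terminator, a widely used permissive 3' UTR in worms. The automated annotation does not flag it, so its position cannot be read from the feature tables. No promoter or coding sequence of interest is present, and users are expected to recombine these in upstream of the pre-installed terminator.

The depositor and sequencing-verified records differ by one nucleotide in length and agree on the features, apart from how the 2μ region is subdivided.
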