Addgene plasmid #110917: BSP188
Purpose: For cloning by HR in yeast, Universal MosSCI compatible, has unc54 terminator cloned
Depositing lab: Alexander Mendenhall. Depositing organization: University of Washington. Publication: A toolkit for DNA assembly, genome engineering and multicolor imaging for C. elegans. Sands B, Burnaevskiy N, Yun SR, Crane MM, Kaeberlein M, Mendenhall A. Transl Med Aging. 2018 Jan;2:1-10. doi: 10.1016/j.tma.2018.01.001. Epub 2018 Apr 13. PubMed 33693300.
Backbone
  Vector backbone: BSP179
  Backbone manufacturer: Mendenhall Lab
  Vector type: Worm Expression, Synthetic Biology ; Yeast Homologous Recombination cloning for Universal MosSCI
  Selectable markers: Neomycin (select with G418)
Growth in bacteria
  Bacterial resistance: Kanamycin, 50 μg/mL
  Growth temperature: 37°C
  Growth strain: DH5alpha
  Copy number: Unknown
Gene/Insert
  Gene/Insert name: unc54 Terminator
  Species: C. elegans (nematode)
Terms and licenses: Academic/Nonprofit Terms; Industry Terms: Not Available to Industry
How to cite: BSP188 was a gift from Alexander Mendenhall (Addgene plasmid # 110917 ; http://n2t.net/addgene:110917 ; RRID:Addgene_110917)
